Addgene plasmid #207826: pCW57.1-ZNF746-C571A
Purpose: Dox-inducible expression of ZNF746-C571A
Depositing lab: Ben Major. Depositing organization: Washington University in Saint Louis. Publication: Proximity proteomic analysis of the NRF family reveals the Parkinson's disease protein ZNF746/PARIS as a co-complexed repressor of NRF2. LaPak KM, Saeidi S, Bok I, Wamsley NT, Plutzer IB, Bhatt DP, Luo J, Ashrafi G, Ben Major M. Sci Signal. 2023 Dec 12;16(815):eadi9018. doi: 10.1126/scisignal.adi9018. Epub 2023 Dec 12. PubMed 38085818.
Backbone
  Vector backbone: pCW57.1
  Vector type: Lentiviral
  Selectable markers: Puromycin
Growth in bacteria
  Bacterial resistance: Ampicillin, 100 μg/mL
  Growth temperature: 37°C
  Growth strain: NEB Stable
  Copy number: High Copy
Gene/Insert
  Gene/Insert name: ZNF746-C571A (alt name: PARIS)
  Species: H. sapiens (human)
  Mutation: C571A
  Entrez Gene: ZNF746 (a.k.a. PARIS)
  Promoter: TRE
  Cloning method: Gateway Cloning
Terms and licenses: Academic/Nonprofit Terms; Industry Terms: Not Available to Industry
How to cite: pCW57.1-ZNF746-C571A was a gift from Ben Major (Addgene plasmid # 207826 ; http://n2t.net/addgene:207826 ; RRID:Addgene_207826)
