[The description below was written by a language model from this plasmid's Addgene catalogue record and pLannotate feature annotations shown in this document.]
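Description:
pCW57.1-ZNF746-C571A is a third-generation-style, self-inactivating HIV-1 lentiviral vector built on the all-in-one pCW57.1 backbone for doxycycline-inducible expression of a mutant human ZNF746 (also called PARIS). In bacteria it is maintained as a high-copy plasmid through a ColE1/pUC-type origin and selected with ampicillin via the β-lactamase gene. The viral transfer cassette is driven by an RSV promoter fused to a truncated 5' LTR and contains the Ψ packaging signal with a partial gag fragment, the Rev response element, the cPPT/CTS, a WPRE and a ΔU3 3' LTR, followed by an SV40 polyadenylation signal and SV40 origin. These elements allow the genomic RNA to be packaged when helper functions are supplied in trans, and they leave an integrated provirus whose LTR promoter activity is disabled.

The payload is the ZNF746 coding sequence carrying the C571A substitution. It was introduced by Gateway recombination, so it is flanked by attB1 and attB2 scars, and it sits downstream of a tight TRE promoter made of seven tet operators and a minimal CMV promoter. A short His-tag fragment is annotated just after attB2, but the record does not say whether it is fused in frame to the insert. Downstream, a constitutive human PGK promoter drives puromycin N-acetyltransferase followed by the reverse tetracycline transactivator rtTA3, with its VP16-derived activation repeats. Transduced cells can therefore be selected with puromycin, and they produce the transactivator needed to switch on the TRE when doxycycline is added. ZNF746 is annotated as a transcriptional repressor of PGC-1α, and the associated publication examines it as a repressor found in complex with NRF2. The record does not state the functional consequence of C571A.
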