Features (pLannotate 1.2.2; 29 found; start..end, strand, type, name):
    268..285     +  protein_bind   attB1 (fragment): mutant version of attB; core recombination site for the Gateway® BP reaction BP Clonase™
    291..2225    +  CDS            ZNF746: ZN746_HUMAN - Also known as PARIS. Experimental evidence at protein level: Swiss-Prot protein existence level 1. Transcription repressor that specifically binds to the 5'- TATTTT[T/G]-3' consensus sequence on promoters and repress transcription of PGC-1-alpha (PPARGC1A), thereby playing a role in regulation of neuron death. From Homo sapiens (Human).
   2233..2250    -  protein_bind   attB2 (fragment): mutant version of attB; core recombination site for the Gateway® BP reaction BP Clonase™
   2268..2286    +  CDS            9xHis (fragment): 9xHis affinity tag
   2296..2806    +  promoter       hPGK promoter: human phosphoglycerate kinase 1 promoter
   2816..3412    +  CDS            PuroR (fragment): puromycin N-acetyltransferase; pac from Streptomyces; confers resistance to puromycin
   3467..4164    +  CDS            rtTA3 (fragment): reverse tetracycline transactivator 3 activates expression from Tet-responsive promoters in the presence of doxycycline
   4094..4204    +  CDS            VP48: 3 tandem repeats of the minimal activation domain of herpes simplex virus VP16 (Cheng et al., 2013)
   4240..4788    +  misc_feature   WPRE (fragment): woodchuck hepatitis virus posttranscriptional regulatory element
   4814..4885    +  CDS            nef (fragment): NEF_HV1Z2 - Experimental evidence at protein level: Swiss-Prot protein existence level 1. Extracellular Nef protein targets CD4(+) T-lymphocytes for apoptosis by interacting with CXCR4 surface receptors. From Human immunodeficiency virus type 1 group M subtype D (isolate Z2/CDC-Z34) (HIV-1).
   4887..5120    +  LTR            3' LTR (ΔU3): self-inactivating 3' long terminal repeat (LTR) from HIV-1
   5192..5313    +  polyA_signal   SV40 poly(A) signal: SV40 polyadenylation signal
   5353..5488    +  rep_origin     SV40 ori: SV40 origin of replication
   5496..5559    +  promoter       AmpR promoter: bla
   5560..6420    +  CDS            AmpR: β-lactamase; bla; confers resistance to ampicillin, carbenicillin, and related antibiotics
   6591..7179    +  rep_origin     ori: high-copy-number ColE1/pMB1/pBR322/pUC origin of replication
   7362..7454    +  CDS            lacI (fragment): lac repressor; lacI; The lac repressor binds to the lac operator to inhibit transcription in E. coli. This inhibition can be relieved by adding lactose or isopropyl-β-D-thiogalactopyranoside (IPTG).
   7467..7488    +  protein_bind   CAP binding site: CAP binding activates transcription in the presence of cAMP. E. coli catabolite activator protein
   7503..7533    +  promoter       lac promoter: promoter for the E. coli lac operon
   7541..7557    +  protein_bind   lac operator: The lac repressor binds to the lac operator to inhibit transcription in E. coli. This inhibition can be relieved by adding lactose or isopropyl-β-D-thiogalactopyranoside (IPTG). lac repressor encoded by lacI
   7602..7620    +  promoter       T3 promoter: promoter for bacteriophage T3 RNA polymerase
   7648..7874    +  promoter       RSV promoter: Rous sarcoma virus enhancer/promoter
   7875..8055    +  LTR            5' LTR (truncated): truncated 5' long terminal repeat (LTR) from HIV-1
   8102..8227    +  misc_feature   HIV-1 Ψ: packaging signal of human immunodeficiency virus type 1
   8211..8574    +  CDS            HIV-1 gag (fragment): gag protein from human immunodeficiency virus 1; gag
   8720..8953    +  misc_feature   RRE: The Rev response element (RRE) of HIV-1 allows for Rev-dependent mRNA export from the nucleus to the cytoplasm.
   9330..9354    +  CDS            Rev (fragment): human immunodeficiency virus 1 (HIV-1) Rev protein; rev; enhances nuclear export of unspliced and incompletely spliced viral mRNAs
   9395..9512    +  misc_feature   cPPT/CTS: central polypurine tract and central termination sequence of HIV-1
   9566..246     +  promoter       tight TRE promoter (across the origin): Tet-responsive promoter PTight, consisting of seven tet operator sequences followed by the minimal CMV promoter
>Addgene plasmid #207826 | pCW57.1-ZNF746-C571A | addgene full sequence | sequence record 416627 | Addgene NGS Result
TCGAGTTTACTCCCTATCAGTGATAGAGAACGTATGTCGAGTTTACTCCCTATCAGTGATAGAGAACGTA
TGTCGAGTTTACTCCCTATCAGTGATAGAGAACGTATGTCGAGTTTATCCCTATCAGTGATAGAGAACGT
ATGTCGAGTTTACTCCCTATCAGTGATAGAGAACGTATGTCGAGGTAGGCGTGTACGGTGGGAGGCCTAT
ATAAGCAGAGCTCGTTTAGTGAACCGTCAGATCGCCTGGAGAATTGGCTAGCATCAACAAGTTTGTACAA
AAAAGTTGGCATGGCCGAGGCGGTCGCGGCTCCGATTTCTCCGTGGACGATGGCAGCCACGATTCAGGCC
ATGGAGAGGAAGATTGAATCGCAGGCTGCTCGCCTGCTTTCCCTAGAAGGTCGAACCGGGATGGCCGAGA
AGAAGCTGGCTGATTGCGAGAAGACAGCTGTGGAGTTCGGGAACCAGCTGGAGGGCAAGTGGGCCGTGCT
GGGGACCCTGCTGCAGGAGTACGGGCTGCTGCAGAGGCGGCTGGAGAACGTGGAGAACCTGCTGCGCAAC
AGGAACTTCTGGATCCTGCGGCTGCCCCCGGGCAGCAAGGGGGAGTCCCCTAAGGAGTGGGGCAAGCTGG
AGGACTGGCAGAAGGAGCTCTACAAGCACGTGATGAGGGGCAACTACGAGACGCTGGTCTCCCTGGACTA
CGCCATCTCCAAGCCCGAGGTCCTCTCCCAGATTGAACAAGGGAAGGAGCCCTGCAACTGGCGCCGCCCT
GGCCCCAAGATTCCAGATGTTCCTGTGGACCCCAGTCCAGGCTCGGGGCCCCCAGTTCCCGCCCCAGACC
TCTTGATGCAGATCAAGCAGGAGGGTGAGCTCCAGCTCCAGGAGCAGCAGGCCCTGGGCGTGGAGGCGTG
GGCAGCCGGGCAGCCAGATATTGGGGAGGAGCCCTGGGGCCTCAGCCAGCTGGATTCCGGAGCAGGAGAC
ATCTCCACGGATGCCACCTCTGGTGTCCATTCCAACTTTTCCACCACCATCCCGCCCACCTCCTGGCAAA
CGGATCTCCCTCCCCACCATCCCTCTTCAGCATGCTCGGACGGGACCCTGAAGCTCAACACAGCAGCCTC
CACGGAAGCAGATGTAAAAATTGTAATAAAAACAGAAGTCCAGGAAGAGGAGGTGGTGGCCACACCCGTA
CATCCTACTGACCTAGAGGCTCACGGGACCCTGTTTGGACCAGGCCAAGCCACACGGTTCTTCCCTAGTC
CTGCCCAGGAAGGAGCCTGGGAAAGCCAGGGCAGCTCCTTCCCCAGCCAGGACCCTGTGCTGGGGCTGCG
AGAGCCCGCCCGGCCTGAGAGGGACATGGGTGAGCTCAGTCCTGCTGTGGCCCAGGAGGAGACCCCTCCT
GGGGACTGGCTCTTCGGAGGGGTCCGGTGGGGCTGGAATTTCCGGTGTAAACCGCCAGTGGGCCTGAACC
CGAGGACGGGGCCCGAGGGGCTTCCTTACTCCTCCCCGGACAACGGAGAGGCCATCTTGGACCCCAGCCA
GGCCCCAAGGCCATTCAACGAACCCTGTAAATACCCTGGCCGGACCAAAGGCTTTGGCCACAAGCCAGGG
CTGAAGAAGCACCCCGCGGCGCCCCCCGGGGGCCGGCCCTTCACCTGCGCCACGTGTGGGAAGAGCTTCC
AGCTGCAAGTCAGCCTGAGCGCGCACCAGCGCAGCTGTGGGGCGCCCGACGGGTCGGGCCCGGGCACAGG
CGGTGGCGGCAGCGGCAGTGGCGGCGGCGGTGGCGGCAGCGGTGGGGGCAGCGCACGGGATGGCAGCGCC
CTTCGGTGTGGGGAGTGCGGCCGTTGCTTCACGCGCCCCGCGCACCTCATCCGCCATCGCATGCTGCACA
CCGGCGAGCGGCCCTTCCCCTGCACCGAGTGTGAGAAGCGCTTCACCGAACGCTCCAAGCTCATCGACCA
CTACCGAACGCACACGGGCGTGCGGCCCTTCACCTGCACCGTCGCCGGCAAAAGCTTCATCCGCAAGGAC
CACCTCCGCAAGCACCAGCGCAACCATGCAGCGGGCGCCAAGACCCCGGCCCGAGGCCAGCCACTCCCGA
CGCCGCCCGCACCTCCTGATCCCTTCAAGAGCCCCGCCTCCAAAGGACCTTTGGCCTCCACAGACCTTGT
GACCGACTGGACTTGTGGCCTCAGCGTCCTGGGACCCACCGATGGCGGGGACATGTGACCAACTTTCTTG
TACAAAGTGGTTTAGTAATGAACCGGTCCACCACCACCACCACCACTAAGGATCCGGGGTTGGGGTTGCG
CCTTTTCCAAGGCAGCCCTGGGTTTGCGCAGGGACGCGGCTGCTCTGGGCGTGGTTCCGGGAAACGCAGC
GGCGCCGACCCTGGGTCTCGCACATTCTTCACGTCCGTTCGCAGCGTCACCCGGATCTTCGCCGCTACCC
TTGTGGGCCCCCCGGCGACGCTTCCTGCTCCGCCCCTAAGTCGGGAAGGTTCCTTGCGGTTCGCGGCGTG
CCGGACGTGACAAACGGAAGCCGCACGTCTCACTAGTACCCTCGCAGACGGACAGCGCCAGGGAGCAATG
GCAGCGCGCCGACCGCGATGGGCTGTGGCCAATAGCGGCTGCTCAGCAGGGCGCGCCGAGAGCAGCGGCC
GGGAAGGGGCGGTGCGGGAGGCGGGGTGTGGGGCGGTAGTGTGGGCCCTGTTCCTGCCCGCGCGGTGTTC
CGCATTCTGCAAGCCTCCGGAGCGCACGTCGGCAGTCGGCTCCCTCGTTGACCGAATCACCGACCTCTCT
CCCCAGCAATTCACCATGACCGAGTACAAGCCCACGGTGCGCCTCGCCACCCGCGACGACGTCCCCAGGG
CCGTACGCACCCTCGCCGCCGCGTTCGCCGACTACCCCGCCACGCGCCACACCGTCGATCCGGACCGCCA
CATCGAGCGGGTCACCGAGCTGCAAGAACTCTTCCTCACGCGCGTCGGGCTCGACATCGGCAAGGTGTGG
GTCGCGGACGACGGCGCCGCGGTGGCGGTCTGGACCACGCCGGAGAGCGTCGAAGCGGGGGCGGTGTTCG
CCGAGATCGGCCCGCGCATGGCCGAGTTGAGCGGTTCCCGGCTGGCCGCGCAGCAACAGATGGAAGGCCT
CCTGGCGCCGCACCGGCCCAAGGAGCCCGCGTGGTTCCTGGCCACCGTCGGCGTCTCGCCCGACCACCAG
GGCAAGGGTCTGGGCAGCGCCGTCGTGCTCCCCGGAGTGGAGGCGGCCGAGCGCGCCGGGGTGCCCGCCT
TCCTGGAGACCTCCGCGCCCCGCAACCTCCCCTTCTACGAGCGGCTCGGCTTCACCGTCACCGCCGACGT
CGAGGTGCCCGAAGGACCGCGCACCTGGTGCATGACCCGCAAGCCCGGTGCCGAAGGTAGAGGTTCTCTC
CTCACTTGTGGTGATGTTGAAGAAAACCCTGGTCCAATGTCTAGACTGGACAAGAGCAAAGTCATAAACG
GAGCTCTGGAATTACTCAATGGTGTCGGTATCGAAGGCCTGACGACAAGGAAACTCGCTCAAAAGCTGGG
AGTTGAGCAGCCTACCCTGTACTGGCACGTGAAGAACAAGCGGGCCCTGCTCGATGCCCTGCCAATCGAG
ATGCTGGACAGGCATCATACCCACTTCTGCCCCCTGGAAGGCGAGTCATGGCAAGACTTTCTGCGGAACA
ACGCCAAGTCATACCGCTGTGCTCTCCTCTCACATCGCGACGGGGCTAAAGTGCATCTCGGCACCCGCCC
AACAGAGAAACAGTACGAAACCCTGGAAAATCAGCTCGCGTTCCTGTGTCAGCAAGGCTTCTCCCTGGAG
AACGCACTGTACGCTCTGTCCGCCGTGGGCCACTTTACACTGGGCTGCGTATTGGAGGAACAGGAGCATC
AAGTAGCAAAAGAGGAAAGAGAGACACCTACCACCGATTCTATGCCCCCACTTCTGAGACAAGCAATTGA
GCTGTTCGACCGGCAGGGAGCCGAACCTGCCTTCCTTTTCGGCCTGGAACTAATCATATGTGGCCTGGAG
AAACAGCTAAAGTGCGAAAGCGGCGGGCCGACCGACGCCCTTGACGATTTTGACTTAGACATGCTCCCAG
CCGATGCCCTTGACGACTTTGACCTTGATATGCTGCCTGCTGACGCTCTTGACGATTTTGACCTTGACAT
GCTCCCCGGGTAACTAAGTAAGGATCGATCCAAGATATCGTATTCTTAACTATGTTGCTCCTTTTACGCT
ATGTGGATACGCTGCTTTAATGCCTTTGTATCATGCTATTGCTTCCCGTATGGCTTTCATTTTCTCCTCC
TTGTATAAATCCTGGTTGCTGTCTCTTTATGAGGAGTTGTGGCCCGTTGTCAGGCAACGTGGCGTGGTGT
GCACTGTGTTTGCTGACGCAACCCCCACTGGTTGGGGCATTGCCACCACCTGTCAGCTCCTTTCCGGGAC
TTTCGCTTTCCCCCTCCCTATTGCCACGGCGGAACTCATCGCCGCCTGCCTTGCCCGCTGCTGGACAGGG
GCTCGGCTGTTGGGCACTGACAATTCCGTGGTGTTGTCGGGGAAGCTGACGTCCTTTCCATGGCTGCTCG
CCTGTGTTGCCACCTGGATTCTGCGCGGGACGTCCTTCTGCTACGTCCCTTCGGCCCTCAATCCAGCGGA
CCTTCCTTCCCGCGGCCTGCTGCCGGCTCTGCGGCCTCTTCCGCGTCTTCGCCTTCGCCCTCAGACGAGT
CGGATCTCCCTTTGGGCCGCCTCCCCGCCTGTTTCGCCTCGGCGTCCGGACTAGAGGTACCTTTAAGACC
AATGACTTACAAGGCAGCTGTAGATCTTAGCCACTTTTTAAAAGAAAAGGGGGGACTGGAAGGGCTAATT
CACTCCCAACGAAGACAAGATCTGCTTTTTGCTTGTACTGGGTCTCTCTGGTTAGACCAGATCTGAGCCT
GGGAGCTCTCTGGCTAACTAGGGAACCCACTGCTTAAGCCTCAATAAAGCTTGCCTTGAGTGCTTCAAGT
AGTGTGTGCCCGTCTGTTGTGTGACTCTGGTAACTAGAGATCCCTCAGACCCTTTTAGTCAGTGTGGAAA
ATCTCTAGCAGTAGTAGTTCATGTCATCTTATTATTCAGTATTTATAACTTGCAAAGAAATGAATATCAG
AGAGTGAGAGGAACTTGTTTATTGCAGCTTATAATGGTTACAAATAAAGCAATAGCATCACAAATTTCAC
AAATAAAGCATTTTTTTCACTGCATTCTAGTTGTGGTTTGTCCAAACTCATCAATGTATCTTATCATGTC
TGGCTCTAGCTATCCCGCCCCTAACTCCGCCCATCCCGCCCCTAACTCCGCCCAGTTCCGCCCATTCTCC
GCCCCATGGCTGACTAATTTTTTTTATTTATGCAGAGGCCGAGGCCGCCTCGGCCTCTGAGCTATTCCAG
AAGTAGTGAGGAGGCTTTTTTGGAGGCCTTTCAAATATGTATCCGCTCATGAGACAATAACCCTGATAAA
TGCTTCAATAATATTGAAAAAGGAAGAGTATGAGTATTCAACATTTCCGTGTCGCCCTTATTCCCTTTTT
TGCGGCATTTTGCCTTCCTGTTTTTGCTCACCCAGAAACGCTGGTGAAAGTAAAAGATGCTGAAGATCAG
TTGGGTGCACGAGTGGGTTACATCGAACTGGATCTCAACAGCGGTAAGATCCTTGAGAGTTTTCGCCCCG
AAGAACGTTTTCCAATGATGAGCACTTTTAAAGTTCTGCTATGTGGCGCGGTATTATCCCGTATTGACGC
CGGGCAAGAGCAACTCGGTCGCCGCATACACTATTCTCAGAATGACTTGGTTGAGTACTCACCAGTCACA
GAAAAGCATCTTACGGATGGCATGACAGTAAGAGAATTATGCAGTGCTGCCATAACCATGAGTGATAACA
CTGCGGCCAACTTACTTCTGACAACGATCGGAGGACCGAAGGAGCTAACCGCTTTTTTGCACAACATGGG
GGATCATGTAACTCGCCTTGATCGTTGGGAACCGGAGCTGAATGAAGCCATACCAAACGACGAGCGTGAC
ACCACGATGCCTGTAGCAATGGCAACAACGTTGCGCAAACTATTAACTGGCGAACTACTTACTCTAGCTT
CCCGGCAACAATTAATAGACTGGATGGAGGCGGATAAAGTTGCAGGACCACTTCTGCGCTCGGCCCTTCC
GGCTGGCTGGTTTATTGCTGATAAATCTGGAGCCGGTGAGCGTGGGTCTCGCGGTATCATTGCAGCACTG
GGGCCAGATGGTAAGCCCTCCCGTATCGTAGTTATCTACACGACGGGGAGTCAGGCAACTATGGATGAAC
GAAATAGACAGATCGCTGAGATAGGTGCCTCACTGATTAAGCATTGGTAACTGTCAGACCAAGTTTACTC
ATATATACTTTAGATTGATTTAAAACTTCATTTTTAATTTAAAAGGATCTAGGTGAAGATCCTTTTTGAT
AATCTCATGACCAAAATCCCTTAACGTGAGTTTTCGTTCCACTGAGCGTCAGACCCCGTAGAAAAGATCA
AAGGATCTTCTTGAGATCCTTTTTTTCTGCGCGTAATCTGCTGCTTGCAAACAAAAAAACCACCGCTACC
AGCGGTGGTTTGTTTGCCGGATCAAGAGCTACCAACTCTTTTTCCGAAGGTAACTGGCTTCAGCAGAGCG
CAGATACCAAATACTGTTCTTCTAGTGTAGCCGTAGTTAGGCCACCACTTCAAGAACTCTGTAGCACCGC
CTACATACCTCGCTCTGCTAATCCTGTTACCAGTGGCTGCTGCCAGTGGCGATAAGTCGTGTCTTACCGG
GTTGGACTCAAGACGATAGTTACCGGATAAGGCGCAGCGGTCGGGCTGAACGGGGGGTTCGTGCACACAG
CCCAGCTTGGAGCGAACGACCTACACCGAACTGAGATACCTACAGCGTGAGCTATGAGAAAGCGCCACGC
TTCCCGAAGGGAGAAAGGCGGACAGGTATCCGGTAAGCGGCAGGGTCGGAACAGGAGAGCGCACGAGGGA
GCTTCCAGGGGGAAACGCCTGGTATCTTTATAGTCCTGTCGGGTTTCGCCACCTCTGACTTGAGCGTCGA
TTTTTGTGATGCTCGTCAGGGGGGCGGAGCCTATGGAAAAACGCCAGCAACGCGGCCTTTTTACGGTTCC
TGGCCTTTTGCTGGCCTTTTGCTCACATGTTCTTTCCTGCGTTATCCCCTGATTCTGTGGATAACCGTAT
TACCGCCTTTGAGTGAGCTGATACCGCTCGCCGCAGCCGAACGACCGAGCGCAGCGAGTCAGTGAGCGAG
GAAGCGGAAGAGCGCCCAATACGCAAACCGCCTCTCCCCGCGCGTTGGCCGATTCATTAATGCAGCTGGC
ACGACAGGTTTCCCGACTGGAAAGCGGGCAGTGAGCGCAACGCAATTAATGTGAGTTAGCTCACTCATTA
GGCACCCCAGGCTTTACACTTTATGCTTCCGGCTCGTATGTTGTGTGGAATTGTGAGCGGATAACAATTT
CACACAGGAAACAGCTATGACCATGATTACGCCAAGCGCGCAATTAACCCTCACTAAAGGGAACAAAAGC
TGGAGCTGCAAGCTTAATGTAGTCTTATGCAATACTCTTGTAGTCTTGCAACATGGTAACGATGAGTTAG
CAACATGCCTTACAAGGAGAGAAAAAGCACCGTGCATGCCGATTGGTGGAAGTAAGGTGGTACGATCGTG
CCTTATTAGGAAGGCAACAGACGGGTCTGACATGGATTGGACGAACCACTGAATTGCCGCATTGCAGAGA
TATTGTATTTAAGTGCCTAGCTCGATACATAAACGGGTCTCTCTGGTTAGACCAGATCTGAGCCTGGGAG
CTCTCTGGCTAACTAGGGAACCCACTGCTTAAGCCTCAATAAAGCTTGCCTTGAGTGCTTCAAGTAGTGT
GTGCCCGTCTGTTGTGTGACTCTGGTAACTAGAGATCCCTCAGACCCTTTTAGTCAGTGTGGAAAATCTC
TAGCAGTGGCGCCCGAACAGGGACTTGAAAGCGAAAGGGAAACCAGAGGAGCTCTCTCGACGCAGGACTC
GGCTTGCTGAAGCGCGCACGGCAAGAGGCGAGGGGCGGCGACTGGTGAGTACGCCAAAAATTTTGACTAG
CGGAGGCTAGAAGGAGAGAGATGGGTGCGAGAGCGTCAGTATTAAGCGGGGGAGAATTAGATCGCGATGG
GAAAAAATTCGGTTAAGGCCAGGGGGAAAGAAAAAATATAAATTAAAACATATAGTATGGGCAAGCAGGG
AGCTAGAACGATTCGCAGTTAATCCTGGCCTGTTAGAAACATCAGAAGGCTGTAGACAAATACTGGGACA
GCTACAACCATCCCTTCAGACAGGATCAGAAGAACTTAGATCATTATATAATACAGTAGCAACCCTCTAT
TGTGTGCATCAAAGGATAGAGATAAAAGACACCAAGGAAGCTTTAGACAAGATAGAGGAAGAGCAAAACA
AAAGTAAGACCACCGCACAGCAAGCGGCCGCTGATCTTCAGACCTGGAGGAGGAGATATGAGGGACAATT
GGAGAAGTGAATTATATAAATATAAAGTAGTAAAAATTGAACCATTAGGAGTAGCACCCACCAAGGCAAA
GAGAAGAGTGGTGCAGAGAGAAAAAAGAGCAGTGGGAATAGGAGCTTTGTTCCTTGGGTTCTTGGGAGCA
GCAGGAAGCACTATGGGCGCAGCGTCAATGACGCTGACGGTACAGGCCAGACAATTATTGTCTGGTATAG
TGCAGCAGCAGAACAATTTGCTGAGGGCTATTGAGGCGCAACAGCATCTGTTGCAACTCACAGTCTGGGG
CATCAAGCAGCTCCAGGCAAGAATCCTGGCTGTGGAAAGATACCTAAAGGATCAACAGCTCCTGGGGATT
TGGGGTTGCTCTGGAAAACTCATTTGCACCACTGCTGTGCCTTGGAATGCTAGTTGGAGTAATAAATCTC
TGGAACAGATTTGGAATCACACGACCTGGATGGAGTGGGACAGAGAAATTAACAATTACACAAGCTTAAT
ACACTCCTTAATTGAAGAATCGCAAAACCAGCAAGAAAAGAATGAACAAGAATTATTGGAATTAGATAAA
TGGGCAAGTTTGTGGAATTGGTTTAACATAACAAATTGGCTGTGGTATATAAAATTATTCATAATGATAG
TAGGAGGCTTGGTAGGTTTAAGAATAGTTTTTGCTGTACTTTCTATAGTGAATAGAGTTAGGCAGGGATA
TTCACCATTATCGTTTCAGACCCACCTCCCAACCCCGAGGGGACAATTCTCGACCTCGAGACAAATGGCA
GTATTCATCCACAATTTTAAAAGAAAAGGGGGGATTGGGGGGTACAGTGCAGGGGAAAGAATAGTAGACA
TAATAGCAACAGACATACAAACTAAAGAATTACAAAAACAAATTACAAAAATTCAAAATTTTCGGGTTTA
TTACAGGGACAGCAGAGATCCACTTTGGCCGCGAATCGATATGTCGAGTTTACTCCCTATCAGTGATAGA
GAACGTATGTCGAGTTTACTCCCTATCAGTGATAGAGAACGATG
